>Addgene plasmid #58436 | FRP800_insul-(lexA-box)3-PminCYC1-Citrine-TCYC1 | depositor full sequence | sequence record 90264 | FRP800_insul-(lexA-box)3-PminCYC1-Citrine-TCYC1 sequence 6037 bps
TCGCGCGTTTCGGTGATGACGGTGAAAACCTCTGACACATGCAGCTCCCGGAGACGGTCACAGCTTGTCT
GTAAGCGGATGCCGGGAGCAGACAAGCCCGTCAGGGCGCGTCAGCGGGTGTTGGCGGGTGTCGGGGCTGG
CTTAACTATGCGGCATCAGAGCAGATTGTACTGAGAGTGCACCATATGAGATGCTAAGAGATAGTGATGA
TATTTCATAAATAATGTAATTCTATATATGTTAATTACCTTTTTTGCGAGGCATATTTATGGTGAAGGAT
AAGTTTTGACCATCAAAGAAGGTTAATGTGGCTGTGGTTTCAGGGTCCATAAAGCTTTTCAATTCATCTT
TTTTTTTTTTGTTCTTTTTTTTGATTCCGGTTTCTTTGAAATTTTTTTGATTCGGTAATCTCCGAGCAGA
AGGAAGAACGAAGGAAGGAGCACAGACTTAGATTGGTATATATACGCATAGGTGGTGTTGAAGAAACATG
AAATTGCCCAGTATTCTTAACCCAACTGCACAGAACAAAAACCTGCAGGAAACGAAGATAAATCATGTCG
AAAGCTACATATAAGGAACGTGCTGCTACTCATCCTAGTCCTGTTGCTGCCAAGCTATTTAATATCATGC
ACGAAAAGCAAACAAACTTGTGTGCTTCATTGGATGTTCGTACCACCAAGGAATTACTGGAGTTAGTTGA
AGCATTAGGTCCCAAAATTTGTTTACTAAAAACACATGTGGATATCTTGACTGATTTTTCCATGGAGGGC
ACAGTTAAGCCGCTAAAGGCATTATCCGCCAAGTACAATTTTTTACTCTTCGAAGACAGAAAATTTGCTG
ACATTGGTAATACAGTCAAATTGCAGTACTCTGCGGGTGTATACAGAATAGCAGAATGGGCAGACATTAC
GAATGCACACGGTGTGGTGGGCCCAGGTATTGTTAGCGGTTTGAAGCAGGCGGCGGAAGAAGTAACAAAG
GAACCTAGAGGTCTTTTGATGTTAGCAGAATTGTCATGCAAGGGCTCCCTAGCTACTGGAGAATATACTA
AGGGTACTGTTGACATTGCGAAGAGCGACAAAGATTTTGTTATCGGCTTTATTGCTCAAAGAGACATGGG
TGGAAGAGATGAAGGTTACGATTGGTTGATTATGACACCCGGTGTGGGTTTAGATGACAAGGGAGACGCA
TTGGGTCAACAGTATAGAACCGTGGATGATGTGGTCTCTACAGGATCTGACATTATTATTGTTGGAAGAG
GACTATTTGCAAAGGGAAGGGATGCTAAGGTAGAGGGTGAACGTTACAGAAAAGCAGGCTGGGAAGCATA
TTTGAGAAGATGCGGCCAGCAAAACTAAAAAACTGTATTATAAGTAAATGCATGTATACTAAACTCACAA
ATTAGAGCTTCAATTTAATTATATCAGTTATTACCCGGGAATCTCGGTCGTAATGATTTCTATAATGACG
AAAAAAAAAAAATTGGAAAGAAAAAGCTTCATGGCCTTTATAAAAATTAATTAAGGAACTATCCAATACC
TCGCCAGAACCAAGTAACAGTATTTTACGGGGCACAAATCAAGAACAATAAGACAGGACTGTAAAGCATA
TGCGGTGTGAAATACCGCACAGATGCGTAAGGAGAAAATACCGCATCAGGAAATTGTAAACGTTAATATT
TTGTTAAAATTCGCGTTAAATTTTTGTTAAATCAGCTCATTTTTTAACCAATAGGCCGAAATCGGCAAAA
TCCCTTATAAATCAAAAGAATAGACCGAGATAGGGT
[37 nt withheld, positions 1787-1823]
AAAGAACGTGGACTCCAACGTCAAAGG
[49 nt withheld, positions 1851-1899]
T
[91 nt withheld, positions 1901-1991]
G
[124 nt withheld, positions 1993-2116]
CGCGCCATTCGCCATTCAGGCTGCGCAACTGTTGGGAAGGGCGATCGGTGCGGGCCTCTTCGCTATTACG
CCAGCTGGCGAAGGGGGGATGTGCTGCAAGGCGATTAAGTTGGGTAACGCCAGGGTTTTCCCAGTCACGA
CGTTGTAAAACGACGGCCAGTGAATTGTAATACGACTCACTATAGGGCGAATTGGAGAAACAGCGGCCGC
AATAATATATAAACCTGTATAATATAACCTTGAAGACTATATTTCTTTTCGAGCTCCCTAGGTGCTGTAT
ATACTCACAGCATAACTGTATATACACCCAGGGTCTAGGTGCTGTATATACTCACAGCATAACTGTATAT
ACACCCAGGGTCTAGGTGCTGTATATACTCACAGCATAACTGTATATACACCCAGGGTCTAGAGCATGTG
CTCTGTATGTATATAAAACTCTTGTTTTCTTCTTTTCTCTTCTTTCCTTATACATTAGGACCTTTGCAGC
ATAAATTACTATACTTCTATACTAGTGGATCCCCCGGGCTGCAGGAATTCGATATCAAGCTTATGAGATC
TAAAGGTGAAGAATTATTCACTGGTGTTGTCCCAATTTTGGTTGAATTAGATGGTGATGTTAATGGTCAC
AAATTTTCTGTCTCCGGTGAAGGTGAAGGTGATGCTACTTACGGTAAATTGACCTTAAAATTTATTTGTA
CTACTGGTAAATTGCCAGTTCCATGGCCAACCTTAGTCACTACTTTAGGTTATGGTTTGATGTGTTTTGC
TAGATACCCAGATCATATGAAACAACATGACTTTTTCAAGTCTGCCATGCCAGAAGGTTATGTTCAAGAA
AGAACTATTTTTTTCAAAGATGACGGTAACTACAAGACCAGAGCTGAAGTCAAGTTTGAAGGTGATACCT
TAGTTAATAGAATCGAATTAAAAGGTATTGATTTTAAAGAAGATGGTAACATTTTAGGTCACAAATTGGA
ATACAACTATAACTCTCACAATGTTTACATCATGGCTGACAAACAAAAGAATGGTATCAAAGTTAACTTC
AAAATTAGACACAACATTGAAGATGGTTCTGTTCAATTAGCTGACCATTATCAACAAAATACTCCAATTG
GTGATGGTCCAGTCTTGTTACCAGACAACCATTACTTATCCTATCAATCTAAGTTATCCAAAGATCCAAA
CGAAAAGAGAGACCACATGGTCTTGTTAGAATTTGTTACTGCTGCTGGTATTACCCATGGTATGGATGAA
TTGTACAAAGGATCCTAACTCGAGACAGGCCCCTTTTCCTTTGTCTATATCATGTAATTAGTTATGTCAC
GCTTACATTCACGCCCTCCTCCCACATCCGCTCTAACCGAAAAGGAAGGAGTTAGACAACCTGAAGTCTA
GGTCCCTATTTATTTTTTTTAATAGTTATGTTAGTATTAAGAACGTTATTTATATTTCAAATTTTTCTTT
TTTTTCTGTACAAACGCGTGTACGCATGTAACATTATACTGAAAACCTTGCTTGAGAAGGTTTTGGGACG
CTCGAAGGCTTTAATTTGCAAGGTTCGCAGTTTACACTCTCATCGTCGCTCTCATCATCGCTTCCGTTGT
TGTTTTCCTTAGTAGCGTCTGCTTGGTACCCAGCTTCGGCCGTGTACCCAGCTTTTGTTCCCTTTAGTGA
GGGTTAATTCCGAGCTTGGCGTAATCATGGTCATAGCTGTTTCCTGTGTGAAATTGTTATCCGCTCACAA
TTCCACACAACATAGGAGCCGGAAGCATAAAGTGTAAAGCCTGGGGTGCCTAATGAGTGAGGTAACTCAC
ATTAATTGCGTTGCGCTCACTGCCCGCTTTCCAGTCGGGAAACCTGTCGTGCCAGCTGCATTAATGAATC
GGCCAACGCGCGGGGAGAGGCGGTTTGCGTATTGGGCGCTCTTCCGCTTCCTCGCTCACTGACTCGCTGC
GCTCGGTCGTTCGGCTGCGGCGAGCGGTATCAGCTCACTCAAAGGCGGTAATACGGTTATCCACAGAATC
AGGGGATAACGCAGGAAAGAACATGTGAGCAAAAGGCCAGCAAAAGGCCAGGAACCGTAAAAAGGCCGCG
TTGCTGGCGTTTTTCCATAGGCTCGGCCCCCCTGACGAGCATCACAAAAATCGACGCTCAAGTCAGAGGT
GGCGAAACCCGACAGGACTATAAAGATACCAGGCGTTCCCCCCTGGAAGCTCCCTCGTGCGCTCTCCTGT
TCCGACCCTGCCGCTTACCGGATACCTGTCCGCCTTTCTCCCTTCGGGAAGCGTGGCGCTTTCTCAATGC
TCACGCTGTAGGTATCTCAGTTCGGTGTAGGTCGTTCGCTCCAAGCTGGGCTGTGTGCACGAACCCCCCG
TTCAGCCCGACCGCTGCGCCTTATCCGGTAACTATCGTCTTGAGTCCAACCCGGTAAGACACGACTTATC
GCCACTGGCAGCAGCCACTGGTAACAGGATTAGCAGAGCGAGGTATGTAGGCGGTGCTACAGAGTTCTTG
AAGTGGTGGCCTAACTACGGCTACACTAGAAGGACAGTATTTGGTATCTGCGCTCTGCTGAAGCCAGTTA
CCTTCGGAAAAAGAGTTGGTAGCTCTTGATCCGGCAAACAAACCACCGCTGGTAGCGGTGGTTTTTTTGT
TTGCAAGCAGCAGATTACGCGCAGAAAAAAAGGATCTCAAGAAGATCCTTTGATCTTTTCTACGGGGTCT
GACGCTCAGTGGAACGAAAACTCACGTTAAGGGATTTTGGTCATGAGATTATCAAAAAGGATCTTCACCT
AGATCCTTTTAAATTAAAAATGAAGTTTTAAATCAATCTAAAGTATATATGAGTAAACTTGGTCTGACAG
TTACCAATGCTTAATCAGTGAGGCACCTATCTCAGCGATCTGTCTATTTCGTTCATCCATAGTTGCCTGA
CTGCCCGTCGTGTAGATAACTACGATACGGGAGGGCTTACCATCTGGCCCCAGTGCTGCAATGATACCGC
GAGACCCACGCTCACCGGCTCCAGATTTATCAGCAATAAACCAGCCAGCCGGAAGGGCCGAGCGCAGAAG
TGGTCCTGCAACTTTATCCGCCTCCATCCAGTCTATTAATTGTTGCCGGGAAGCTAGAGTAAGTAGTTCG
CCAGTTAATAGTTTGCGCAACGTTGTTGCCATTGCTACAGGCATCGTGGTGTCACGCTCGTCGTTTGGTA
TGGCTTCATTCAGCTCCGGTTCCCAACGATCAAGGCGAGTTACATGATCCCCCATGTTGTGAAAAAAAGC
GGTTAGCTCCTTCGGTCCTCCGATCGTTGTCAGAAGTAAGTTGGCCGCAGTGTTATCACTCATGGTTATG
GCAGCACTGCATAATTCTCTTACTGTCATGCCATCCGTAAGATGCTTTTCTGTGACTGGTGAGTACTCAA
CCAAGTCATTCTGAGAATAGTGTATGCGGCGACCGAGTTGCTCTTGCCCGGCGTCAATACGGGATAATAC
CGCGCCACATAGCAGAACTTTAAAAGTGCTCATCATTGGAAAACGTTCTTCGGGGCGAAAACTCTCAAGG
ATCTTACCGCTGTTGAGATCCAGTTCGATGTAACCCACTCGTGCACCCAACTGATCTTCAGCATCTTTTA
CTTTCACCAGCGTTTCTGGGTGAGCAAAAACAGGAAGGCAAAATGCCGCAAAAAAGGGAATAAGGGCGAC
ACGGAAATGTTGAATACTCATACTCTTCCTTTTTCAATATTATTGAAGCATTTATCAGGGTTATTGTCTC
ATGAGCGGATACATATTTGAATGTATTTAGAAAAATAAACAAATAGGGGTTCCGCGCACATTTCCCCGAA
AAGTGCCACCTGACGTCTTATTATCATGACATTAACCTATAAAAATAGGCGTATCACGAGGCCCTTTCGT
C
Features (pLannotate 1.2.2; 19 found; start..end, strand, type, name):
    137..188     +  misc_feature   bom (fragment): basis of mobility region from pBR322
    338..554     +  promoter       URA3 promoter: S. cerevisiae URA3
    555..1355    +  CDS            URA3: PYRF_YEAST - Experimental evidence at protein level: Swiss-Prot protein existence level 1. From Saccharomyces cerevisiae (strain ATCC 204508 / S288c) (Baker's yeast).
   1607..1660    +  misc_feature   bom (fragment): basis of mobility region from pBR322
   1661..2116    -  rep_origin     f1 ori (sequence partly withheld): f1 bacteriophage origin of replication; arrow indicates direction of (+) strand synthesis
   2124..2281    -  CDS            lacZα (fragment): LacZα fragment of β-galactosidase; lacZ fragment
   2284..2302    +  promoter       T7 promoter: promoter for bacteriophage T7 RNA polymerase
   2627..2670    +  misc_feature   MCS (fragment): pBluescript multiple cloning site
   2669..3385    +  CDS            mCitrine: mCitrine is a basic (constitutively fluorescent) yellow fluorescent protein published in 2001, derived from Aequorea victoria.
   3426..3675    +  terminator     CYC1 terminator: S. cerevisiae CYC1; transcription terminator for CYC1
   3787..3805    -  promoter       T3 promoter: promoter for bacteriophage T3 RNA polymerase
   3850..3866    -  protein_bind   lac operator: The lac repressor binds to the lac operator to inhibit transcription in E. coli. This inhibition can be relieved by adding lactose or isopropyl-β-D-thiogalactopyranoside (IPTG). lac repressor encoded by lacI
   3874..3904    -  promoter       lac promoter: promoter for the E. coli lac operon
   3919..3940    -  protein_bind   CAP binding site: CAP binding activates transcription in the presence of cAMP. E. coli catabolite activator protein
   3953..4045    -  CDS            lacI (fragment): lac repressor; lacI; The lac repressor binds to the lac operator to inhibit transcription in E. coli. This inhibition can be relieved by adding lactose or isopropyl-β-D-thiogalactopyranoside (IPTG).
   4228..4816    -  rep_origin     ori: high-copy-number ColE1/pMB1/pBR322/pUC origin of replication
   4987..5847    -  CDS            AmpR: β-lactamase; bla; confers resistance to ampicillin, carbenicillin, and related antibiotics
   5848..5952    -  promoter       AmpR promoter: bla
   6037..35      +  CDS            rop (fragment) (across the origin): Rop protein, which maintains plasmids at low copy number; rop
