[The description below was written by a language model from this plasmid's Addgene catalogue record and pLannotate feature annotations shown in this document.]
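Description:
FRP800_insul-(lexA-box)3-PminCYC1-Citrine-TCYC1 is a 6,037 bp yeast expression plasmid built on a pRS-derived backbone and designed as a fluorescent reporter for LexA-based synthetic transcription factors in Saccharomyces cerevisiae. In E. coli it is maintained at high copy through a ColE1/pUC-type origin and selected with ampicillin via the β-lactamase gene. An f1 origin and remnants of the pBluescript-style lacZα/MCS region, flanked by T7 and T3 promoters, are also present. For yeast, the plasmid carries the URA3 gene under its own promoter as an auxotrophic marker. No yeast replication origin or centromere is annotated, which fits the depositor's note that the plasmid is linearized with PacI for genomic integration. The record does not state the integration locus.

The roughly 1.4 kb insert, cloned between NotI and KpnI, places the monomeric yellow fluorescent protein Citrine (A206K, annotated as mCitrine) downstream of a synthetic promoter and upstream of the CYC1 terminator. According to the record, the promoter consists of an insulator element, three lexA operator boxes and a minimal CYC1 promoter. These parts are not individually annotated in the feature table but presumably occupy the unannotated stretch between the T7 promoter and the Citrine coding sequence. A minimal promoter of this kind is expected to give little expression on its own. Transcription depends on an activator carrying the bacterial LexA DNA-binding domain being recruited to the operator sites, and that activator must be supplied separately. Citrine fluorescence therefore reads out the activity of such a factor. The construct belongs to work on an inducible, tightly regulated transcription factor system in budding yeast, and the three-box design suggests a use in examining how operator number affects output.
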