Addgene plasmid #58436: FRP800_insul-(lexA-box)3-PminCYC1-Citrine-TCYC1
Purpose: Induces Citrine expression from a promoter containing 3 lexA boxes in yeast cells
Depositing lab: Joerg Stelling. Depositing organization: ETH Zurich (Swiss Federal Institute of Technology). Publication: Inducible, tightly regulated and growth condition-independent transcription factor in Saccharomyces cerevisiae. Ottoz DS, Rudolf F, Stelling J. Nucleic Acids Res. 2014 Jul 17. pii: gku616. 10.1093/nar/gku616 PubMed 25034689.
Backbone
  Vector backbone: pRS-derived
  Backbone manufacturer: Robert Gnuegge
  Backbone size w/o insert (bp): 4663
  Total vector size (bp): 6037
  Vector type: Yeast Expression
  Selectable markers: URA3
Growth in bacteria
  Bacterial resistance: Ampicillin, 100 μg/mL
  Growth temperature: 37°C
  Growth strain: DH5alpha
  Copy number: High Copy
Gene/Insert
  Gene/Insert name: CitrineA206K
  Species: Synthetic
  Insert size (bp): 1374
  Promoter: insul-(lexA-box)3-PminCYC1
  Cloning method: Restriction Enzyme; 5′ cloning site NotI (not destroyed); 3′ cloning site KpnI (not destroyed)
  Sequencing primers: 5′ TAATACGACTCACTATAGGG; 3′ AATTAACCCTCACTAAAGGG
Terms and licenses: Academic/Nonprofit Terms; Industry Terms: Not Available to Industry
Depositor comments: For integration in yeast, linearize plasmid with PacI.
How to cite: FRP800_insul-(lexA-box)3-PminCYC1-Citrine-TCYC1 was a gift from Joerg Stelling (Addgene plasmid # 58436 ; http://n2t.net/addgene:58436 ; RRID:Addgene_58436)
