>Addgene plasmid #58436 | FRP800_insul-(lexA-box)3-PminCYC1-Citrine-TCYC1 | addgene partial sequence | sequence record 92566 | T7 5'-TAATACGACTCACTATAGGG-3'
ATATATAAACCTGTATAATATAACCTTGAAGACTATATTTCTTTTCGAGCTCCCTAGGTGCTGTATATAC
TCACAGCATAACTGTATATACACCCAGGGTCTAGGTGCTGTATATACTCACAGCATAACTGTATATACAC
CCAGGGTCTAGGTGCTGTATATACTCACAGCATAACTGTATATACACCCAGGGTCTAGAGCATGTGCTCT
GTATGTATATAAAACTCTTGTTTTCTTCTTTTCTCTTCTTTCCTTATACATTAGGACCTTTGCAGCATAA
ATTACTATACTTCTATACTAGTGGATCCCCCGGGCTGCAGGAATTCGATATCAAGCTTATGAGATCTAAA
GGTGAAGAATTATTCACTGGTGTTGTCCCAATTTTGGTTGAATTAGATGGTGATGTTAATGGTCACAAAT
TTTCTGTCTCCGGTGAAGGTGAAGGTGATGCTACTTACGGTAAATTGACCTTAAAATTTATTTGTACTAC
TGGTAAATTGCCAGTTCCATGGCCAACCTTAGTCACTACTTTAGGTTATGGTTTGATGTGTTTTGCTAGA
TACCCAGATCATATGAAACAACATGACTTTTTCAAGTCTGCCATGCCAGAAGGTTATGTTCAAGAAAGAA
CTATTTTTTTCAAAGATGACGGTAACTACAAGACCAGAGCTGAAGTCAAGTTTGAAGGTGATACCTTAGT
TAATAGAATCGAATTAAAAGGTATTGATTTTAAAGAAGATGGTAACATTTTAGGTCACAAATTGGAATAC
AACTATAACTCTCACAATGTTTACATCATGGCTGACAAACAAAAGAATGGTATCAAAGTTAACTTCAAAA
TTAGACACAACATTGAAGATGGTTCTGTTCAATTAGCTGACCATTATCAACAAAATACTCCAATTGGGAT
GGTCCAGTCTTGTTACC
