>Addgene plasmid #58436 | FRP800_insul-(lexA-box)3-PminCYC1-Citrine-TCYC1 | addgene partial sequence | sequence record 92569 | T3 5'-GCAATTAACCCTCACTAAAGG-3'
GGCCGAAGCTGGGTACCAAGCAGACGCTACTAAGGAAAACAACAACGGAAGCGATGATGAGAGCGACGAT
GAGAGTGTAAACTGCGAACCTTGCAAATTAAAGCCTTCGAGCGTCCCAAAACCTTCTCAAGCAAGGTTTT
CAGTATAATGTTACATGCGTACACGCGTTTGTACAGAAAAAAAAGAAAAATTTGAAATATAAATAACGTT
CTTAATACTAACATAACTATTAAAAAAAATAAATAGGGACCTAGACTTCAGGTTGTCTAACTCCTTCCTT
TTCGGTTAGAGCGGATGTGGGAGGAGGGCGTGAATGTAAGCGTGACATAACTAATTACATGATATAGACA
AAGGAAAAGGGGCCTGTCTCGAGTTAGGATCCTTTGTACAATTCATCCATACCATGGGTAATACCAGCAG
CAGTAACAAATTCTAACAAGACCATGTGGTCTCTCTTTTCGTTTGGATCTTTGGATAACTTAGATTGATA
GGATAAGTAATGGTTGTCTGGTAACAAGACTGGACCATCACCAATTGGAGTATTTTGTTGATAATGGTCA
GCTAATTGAACAGAACCATCTTCAATGTTGTGTCTAATTTTGAAGTTAACTTTGATACCATTCTTTTGTT
TGTCAGCCATGATGTAAACATTGTGAGAGTTATAGTTGTATTCCAATTTGTGACCTAAAATGTTACCATC
TTCTTTAAAATCAATACCTTTTAATTCGATTCTATTAACTAAGGTATCACCTTCAAACTTGACTTCAGCT
CTGGTCTTGTAGTTACCGTCATCTTTGAAAAAAATAGTTCTTTCTTGAACATAACCTTCTGGCATGGCAG
ACTTGAAAAAGTCATGTTGTTTCATATGATCTGGGTATCTAGCAAAACACATCAAACCATAACCTAAAGT
AGTGACTAAGGTTGGCCATGGAACTGGCAATTTACCAGTAGTACAAATAAATTTTAAGGTCAATTTACCG
TAAGTAGCATCACCTTC
